Addgene plasmid #114212: pHR-hSyn-EGFP-8X2C (LV GABA mAGNET)
Purpose: Lentiviral vector (control) that targets expression to GABAergic inhibitory neurons in rodent cortex
Depositing lab: Xue Han. Depositing organization: Boston University Main Campus. Publication: A MicroRNA-Based Gene-Targeting Tool for Virally Labeling Interneurons in the Rodent Cortex. Keaveney MK, Tseng HA, Ta TL, Gritton HJ, Man HY, Han X. Cell Rep. 2018 Jul 10;24(2):294-303. doi: 10.1016/j.celrep.2018.06.049. PubMed 29996091.
Backbone
  Vector backbone: pHR (lentivirus)
  Total vector size (bp): 10089
  Modifications to backbone: 8 miR-128 target sites and 8 miR-221 target sites included in 3' UTR
  Vector type: Mammalian Expression, Mouse Targeting, Lentiviral
Growth in bacteria
  Bacterial resistance: Ampicillin, 100 μg/mL
  Growth temperature: 30°C
  Growth strain: NEB Stable
  Copy number: Low Copy
Gene/Insert
  Gene/Insert name: Enhanced Green Fluorescent Protein (alt name: EGFP)
  Species: M. musculus (mouse)
  Insert size (bp): 717
  Mutation: None
  Promoter: human synapsin (hSyn)
  Tag / fusion protein: None
  Cloning method: Restriction Enzyme; 5′ cloning site EcoRI (not destroyed); 3′ cloning site BamHI (not destroyed)
  Sequencing primers: 5′ NA; 3′ NA
Terms and licenses: Academic/Nonprofit Terms; Industry Terms: Not Available to Industry
How to cite: pHR-hSyn-EGFP-8X2C (LV GABA mAGNET) was a gift from Xue Han (Addgene plasmid # 114212 ; http://n2t.net/addgene:114212 ; RRID:Addgene_114212)
