[The description below was written by a language model from this plasmid's Addgene catalogue record and pLannotate feature annotations shown in this document.]
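Description:
pHR-hSyn-EGFP-8X2C (LV GABA mAGNET) is an HIV-1-based lentiviral transfer plasmid of about 10.1 kb built on the pHR backbone. It is designed to restrict transgene expression to GABAergic inhibitory neurons in rodent cortex, and the catalogue entry labels it a control vector. The proviral region runs from a truncated 5' LTR through the Ψ packaging signal, a partial gag sequence, the Rev response element and the cPPT/CTS to a self-inactivating ΔU3 3' LTR. This provides the cis elements needed for packaging, Rev-dependent RNA export, nuclear import and integration, while viral proteins must be supplied in trans.

Inside this frame, the human synapsin I promoter drives untagged EGFP, confining expression to neurons. According to the catalogue entry, the 3' UTR carries eight miR-128 and eight miR-221 target sites. These sites are not annotated in either feature table, but an unannotated stretch of roughly 460 bp between EGFP and the WPRE is the likely place for them. By the usual microRNA de-targeting logic, transcripts are silenced in cells that express these microRNAs, so fluorescence persists mainly in cells with low levels of them, here inhibitory interneurons. The WPRE downstream enhances transcript stability and expression.

The bacterial portion carries AmpR and a ColE1/pMB1-type origin, along with pBR322 remnants. The origin is annotated as high-copy, but the record lists the plasmid as low copy and grown in a recombination-deficient strain, which suits LTR- and repeat-containing vectors. Outside the LTRs there is an SV40 promoter–gpt cassette with the SV40 small t intron and poly(A) signal, a legacy of the backbone. The depositor and sequencing-derived records agree closely, differing by a one-base offset. The mouse species listing for EGFP does not match the feature annotation, which gives its origin as Aequorea victoria.
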