Features (pLannotate 1.2.2; 33 found; start..end, strand, type, name):
      3..329     +  CDS            nef (fragment): NEF_HV1BR - Experimental evidence at protein level: Swiss-Prot protein existence level 1. Extracellular Nef protein targets CD4(+) T-lymphocytes for apoptosis by interacting with CXCR4 surface receptors (PubMed:14990729). From Human immunodeficiency virus type 1 group M subtype B (isolate BRU/LAI) (HIV-1).
    377..634     +  LTR            5' LTR (truncated): truncated 5' long terminal repeat (LTR) from HIV-1
    681..806     +  misc_feature   HIV-1 Ψ: packaging signal of human immunodeficiency virus type 1
    790..1128    +  CDS            HIV-1 gag (fragment): gag protein from human immunodeficiency virus 1; gag
   1303..1535    +  misc_feature   RRE: The Rev response element (RRE) of HIV-1 allows for Rev-dependent mRNA export from the nucleus to the cytoplasm.
   1507..2013    +  CDS            env (fragment): ENV_HV1H2 - Experimental evidence at protein level: Swiss-Prot protein existence level 1. [Transmembrane protein gp41]: Acts as a class I viral fusion protein. Under the current model, the protein has at least 3 conformational states: pre-fusion native state, pre-hairpin intermediate state, and post-fusion hairpin state. During fusion of viral and target intracellular membranes, the coiled coil regions (heptad repeats) assume a trimer-of-hairpins structure, positioning the fusion peptide in close proximity to the C-terminal region of the ectodomain. The formation of this structure appears to d
   2049..2166    +  misc_feature   cPPT/CTS: central polypurine tract and central termination sequence of HIV-1
   2203..2226    -  misc_feature   MCS (fragment): pBluescript multiple cloning site
   2254..2701    +  promoter       hSyn promoter: human synapsin I promoter; confers neuron-specific expression (Kügler et al., 2003)
   2723..3439    +  CDS            EGFP: EGFP is a basic (constitutively fluorescent) green fluorescent protein published in 1996, derived from Aequorea victoria. It is reported to be a rapidly-maturing weak dimer with moderate acid sensitivity.
   3903..3933    +  misc_feature   MCS (fragment): pUC18/19 multiple cloning site
   3934..3952    +  misc_feature   MCS (fragment): pBluescript multiple cloning site
   3952..4540    +  misc_feature   WPRE: woodchuck hepatitis virus posttranscriptional regulatory element
   4541..4563    +  misc_feature   MCS (fragment): pBluescript multiple cloning site
   4580..4648    +  CDS            nef (fragment): NEF_HV1Z2 - Experimental evidence at protein level: Swiss-Prot protein existence level 1. Extracellular Nef protein targets CD4(+) T-lymphocytes for apoptosis by interacting with CXCR4 surface receptors. From Human immunodeficiency virus type 1 group M subtype D (isolate Z2/CDC-Z34) (HIV-1).
   4650..4883    +  LTR            3' LTR (ΔU3): self-inactivating 3' long terminal repeat (LTR) from HIV-1
   4908..4926    -  promoter       SP6 promoter: promoter for bacteriophage SP6 RNA polymerase
   5154..5433    +  CDS            TcR (fragment): tetracycline efflux protein; tet; confers resistance to tetracycline
   5434..5482    -  misc_feature   bom (fragment): basis of mobility region from pBR322
   5584..5619    -  CDS            rop (fragment): Rop protein, which maintains plasmids at low copy number; rop
   5714..5818    +  promoter       AmpR promoter: bla
   5819..6679    +  CDS            AmpR: β-lactamase; bla; confers resistance to ampicillin, carbenicillin, and related antibiotics
   6850..7438    +  rep_origin     ori: high-copy-number ColE1/pMB1/pBR322/pUC origin of replication
   7621..7677    +  CDS            lacI (fragment): lac repressor; lacI; The lac repressor binds to the lac operator to inhibit transcription in E. coli. This inhibition can be relieved by adding lactose or isopropyl-β-D-thiogalactopyranoside (IPTG).
   7684..8013    +  promoter       SV40 promoter: SV40 enhancer and early promoter
   8213..8332    +  CDS            gpt (fragment): XGPT_ECOLI - Also known as gpp, gxu. Experimental evidence at protein level: Swiss-Prot protein existence level 1. Purine salvage pathway enzyme that catalyzes the transfer of the ribosyl-5-phosphate group from 5-phospho-alpha-D-ribose 1- diphosphate (PRPP) to the N9 position of the 6-oxopurines guanine and xanthine to form the corresponding ribonucleotides GMP (guanosine 5'- monophosphate) and XMP (xanthosine 5'-monophosphate), with the release of PPi. To a lesser extent, also acts on hypoxanthine (PubMed:9100006, PubMed:3886014). Does not ribophosphorylate adenine (PubMed:3886014). From Esch
   8332..8667    +  CDS            gpt (fragment): XGPT_ECOLI - Also known as gpp, gxu. Experimental evidence at protein level: Swiss-Prot protein existence level 1. Purine salvage pathway enzyme that catalyzes the transfer of the ribosyl-5-phosphate group from 5-phospho-alpha-D-ribose 1- diphosphate (PRPP) to the N9 position of the 6-oxopurines guanine and xanthine to form the corresponding ribonucleotides GMP (guanosine 5'- monophosphate) and XMP (xanthosine 5'-monophosphate), with the release of PPi. To a lesser extent, also acts on hypoxanthine (PubMed:9100006, PubMed:3886014). Does not ribophosphorylate adenine (PubMed:3886014). From Esch
   8762..9067    +  CDS            frsA (fragment): FRSA_ECOLI - Also known as yafA. Experimental evidence at protein level: Swiss-Prot protein existence level 1. Catalyzes the hydrolysis of esters (PubMed:15808744). Displays esterase activity toward pNP-butyrate (PubMed:15808744). May stimulate mixed-acid fermentation by acting as a fermentation/respiration switch that down-regulates respiration and up- regulates fermentation rates (PubMed:15169777). From Escherichia coli (strain K12).
   9071..9145    +  CDS            small t antigen (fragment): SV40 (simian virus 40) small t antigen
   9147..9212    +  intron         small t intron: SV40 (simian virus 40) small t antigen intron
   9342..9362    +  CDS            SV40 NLS: nuclear localization signal of SV40 (simian virus 40) large T antigen
   9681..9764    +  CDS            large T antigen (fragment): large T antigen from SV40 (simian virus 40)
   9787..9921    +  polyA_signal   SV40 poly(A) signal: SV40 polyadenylation signal
>Addgene plasmid #114212 | pHR-hSyn-EGFP-8X2C (LV GABA mAGNET) | depositor full sequence | sequence record 215842 | pHR-hSyn-EGFP-8X2C (LV GABA mAGNET) sequence 10088 bps
TGGAAGGGCTAATTCACTCCCAAAGAAGACAAGATATCCTTGATCTGTGGATCTACCACACACAAGGCTA
CTTCCCTGATTAGCAGAACTACACACCAGGGCCAGGGGTCAGATATCCACTGACCTTTGGATGGTGCTAC
AAGCTAGTACCAGTTGAGCCAGATAAGGTAGAAGAGGCCAATAAAGGAGAGAACACCAGCTTGTTACACC
CTGTGAGCCTGCATGGGATGGATGACCCGGAGAGAGAAGTGTTAGAGTGGAGGTTTGACAGCCGCCTAGC
ATTTCATCACGTGGCCCGAGAGCTGCATCCGGAGTACTTCAAGAACTGCTGATATCGAGCTTGCTACAAG
GGACTTTCCGCTGGGGACTTTCCAGGGAGGCGTGGCCTGGGCGGGACTGGGGAGTGGCGAGCCCTCAGAT
CCTGCATATAAGCAGCTGCTTTTTGCCTGTACTGGGTCTCTCTGGTTAGACCAGATCTGAGCCTGGGAGC
TCTCTGGCTAACTAGGGAACCCACTGCTTAAGCCTCAATAAAGCTTGCCTTGAGTGCTTCAAGTAGTGTG
TGCCCGTCTGTTGTGTGACTCTGGTAACTAGAGATCCCTCAGACCCTTTTAGTCAGTGTGGAAAATCTCT
AGCAGTGGCGCCCGAACAGGGACTTGAAAGCGAAAGGGAAACCAGAGGAGCTCTCTCGACGCAGGACTCG
GCTTGCTGAAGCGCGCACGGCAAGAGGCGAGGGGCGGCGACTGGTGAGTACGCCAAAAATTTTGACTAGC
GGAGGCTAGAAGGAGAGAGATGGGTGCGAGAGCGTCAGTATTAAGCGGGGGAGAATTAGATCGCGATGGG
AAAAAATTCGGTTAAGGCCAGGGGGAAAGAAAAAATATAAATTAAAACATATAGTATGGGCAAGCAGGGA
GCTAGAACGATTCGCAGTTAATCCTGGCCTGTTAGAAACATCAGAAGGCTGTAGACAAATACTGGGACAG
CTACAACCATCCCTTCAGACAGGATCAGAAGAACTTAGATCATTATATAATACAGTAGCAACCCTCTATT
GTGTGCATCAAAGGATAGAGATAAAAGACACCAAGGAAGCTTTAGACAAGATAGAGGAAGAGCAAAACAA
AAGTAAGACCACCGCACAGCAAGCGGCCGGCCGCTGATCTTCAGACCTGGAGGAGGAGATATGAGGGACA
ATTGGAGAAGTGAATTATATAAATATAAAGTAGTAAAAATTGAACCATTAGGAGTAGCACCCACCAAGGC
AAAGAGAAGAGTGGTGCAGAGAGAAAAAAGAGCAGTGGGAATAGGAGCTTTGTTCCTTGGGTTCTTGGGA
GCAGCAGGAAGCACTATGGGCGCAGCGTCAATGACGCTGACGGTACAGGCCAGACAATTATTGTCTGGTA
TAGTGCAGCAGCAGAACAATTTGCTGAGGGCTATTGAGGCGCAACAGCATCTGTTGCAACTCACAGTCTG
GGGCATCAAGCAGCTCCAGGCAAGAATCCTGGCTGTGAAAGATACCTAAAGGATCAACAGCTCCTGGGGA
TTTGGGGTTGCTCTGGAAAACTCATTTGCACCACTGCTGTGCCTTGGAATGCTAGTTGGAGTAATAAATC
TCTGGAACAGATTTGGAATCACACGACCTGGATGGAGTGGGACAGAGAAATTAACAATTACACAAGCTTA
ATACACTCCTTAATTGAAGAATCGCAAAACCAGCAAGAAAAGAATGAACAAGAATTATTGGAATTAGATA
AATGGGCAAGTTTGTGGAATTGGTTTAACATAACAAATTGGCTGTGGTATATAAAATTATTCATAATGAT
AGTAGGAGGCTTGGTAGGTTTAAGAATAGTTTTTGCTGTACTTTCTATAGTGAATAGAGTTAGGCAGGGA
TATTCACCATTATCGTTTCAGACCCACCTCCCAACCCCGAGGGGACCCGACAGGCCCGAAGGAATAGAAG
AAGAAGGTGGAGAGAGAGACAGAGACAGATCCATTCGATTAGTGAACGGATCTCGACGGTATCGCCAAAT
GGCAGTATTCATCCACAATTTTAAAAGAAAAGGGGGGATTGGGGGGTACAGTGCAGGGGAAAGAATAGTA
GACATAATAGCAACAGACATACAAACTAAAGAATTACAAAAACAAATTACAAAAATTCAAAATTTTCGGG
TTTATTACAGGGACAGCAGAGATCCAGTTTGGATCGATAAGCTTGATATCGAATTCTCTAGACTGCAGAG
GGCCCTGCGTATGAGTGCAAGTGGGTTTTAGGACCAGGATGAGGCGGGGTGGGGGTGCCTACCTGACGAC
CGACCCCGACCCACTGGACAAGCACCCAACCCCCATTCCCCAAATTGCGCATCCCCTATCAGAGAGGGGG
AGGGGAAACAGGATGCGGCGAGGCGCGTGCGCACTGCCAGCTTCAGCACCGCGGACAGTGCCTTCGCCCC
CGCCTGGCGGCGCGCGCCACCGCCGCCTCAGCACTGAAGGCGCGCTGACGTCACTCGCCGGTCCCCCGCA
AACTCCCCTTCCCGGCCACCTTGGTCGCGTCCGCGCCGCCGCCGGCCCAGCCGGACCGCACCACGCGAGG
CGCGAGATAGGGGGGCACGGGCGCGACCATCTGCGCTGCGGCGCCGGCGACTCAGCGCTGCCTCAGTCTG
CGGTGGGCAGCGGAGGAGTCGTGTCGTGCCTGAGAGCGCAGTCGAGAGGATCCGCCGCCACCATGGTGAG
CAAGGGCGAGGAGCTGTTCACCGGGGTGGTGCCCATCCTGGTCGAGCTGGACGGCGACGTAAACGGCCAC
AAGTTCAGCGTGTCCGGCGAGGGCGAGGGCGATGCCACCTACGGCAAGCTGACCCTGAAGTTCATTTGCA
CCACCGGCAAGCTGCCCGTGCCCTGGCCCACCCTCGTGACCACCCTGACCTACGGCGTGCAGTGCTTCAG
CCGCTACCCCGACCACATGAAGCAGCACGACTTCTTCAAGTCCGCCATGCCCGAAGGCTACGTCCAGGAG
CGCACCATCTTCTTCAAGGACGACGGCAACTACAAGACCCGCGCCGAGGTGAAGTTCGAGGGCGACACCC
TGGTGAACCGCATCGAGCTGAAGGGCATCGACTTCAAGGAGGACGGCAACATCCTGGGGCACAAGCTGGA
GTACAACTACAACAGCCACAACGTCTATATCATGGCCGACAAGCAGAAGAACGGCATCAAGGTGAACTTC
AAGATCCGCCACAACATCGAGGACGGCAGCGTGCAGCTCGCCGACCACTACCAGCAGAACACCCCCATCG
GCGACGGCCCCGTGCTGCTGCCCGACAACCACTACCTGAGCACCCAGTCCGCCCTGAGCAAAGACCCCAA
CGAGAAGCGCGATCACATGGTCCTGCTGGAGTTCGTGACCGCCGCCGGGATCACTCTCGGCATGGACGAG
CTGTACAAGTAAACTAGTGCGGCCTTAAAGAGACCGGTTCACTGTGACAGTAAAAGAGACCGGTTCACTG
TGAGAATGAAAGAGACCGGTTCACTGTGATCGGAAAAGAGACCGGTTCACTGTGAGCGGCCTTAAAGAGA
CCGGTTCACTGTGACAGTAAAAGAGACCGGTTCACTGTGAGAATGAAAGAGACCGGTTCACTGTGATCGG
AAAAGAGACCGGTTCACTGTGAGCGGCCTTGAAACCCAGCAGACAATGTAGCTCAGTAGAAACCCAGCAG
ACAATGTAGCTGAATGGAAACCCAGCAGACAATGTAGCTTCGGAGAAACCCAGCAGACAATGTAGCTGCG
GCCTTGAAACCCAGCAGACAATGTAGCTCAGTAGAAACCCAGCAGACAATGTAGCTGAATGGAAACCCAG
CAGACAATGTAGCTTCGGAGAAACCCAGCAGACAATGTAGCTGCGGCCGCGACTCTAGAGTCGACCTGCA
GGCATGCAAGCTTGATATCAAGCTTATCGATAATCAACCTCTGGATTACAAAATTTGTGAAAGATTGACT
GGTATTCTTAACTATGTTGCTCCTTTTACGCTATGTGGATACGCTGCTTTAATGCCTTTGTATCATGCTA
TTGCTTCCCGTATGGCTTTCATTTTCTCCTCCTTGTATAAATCCTGGTTGCTGTCTCTTTATGAGGAGTT
GTGGCCCGTTGTCAGGCAACGTGGCGTGGTGTGCACTGTGTTTGCTGACGCAACCCCCACTGGTTGGGGC
ATTGCCACCACCTGTCAGCTCCTTTCCGGGACTTTCGCTTTCCCCCTCCCTATTGCCACGGCGGAACTCA
TCGCCGCCTGCCTTGCCCGCTGCTGGACAGGGGCTCGGCTGTTGGGCACTGACAATTCCGTGGTGTTGTC
GGGGAAATCATCGTCCTTTCCTTGGCTGCTCGCCTGTGTTGCCACCTGGATTCTGCGCGGGACGTCCTTC
TGCTACGTCCCTTCGGCCCTCAATCCAGCGGACCTTCCTTCCCGCGGCCTGCTGCCGGCTCTGCGGCCTC
TTCCGCGTCTTCGCCTTCGCCCTCAGACGAGTCGGATCTCCCTTTGGGCCGCCTCCCCGCATCGATACCG
TCGACCTCGAGGGAATTAATTCGAGCTCGGTACCTTTAAGACCAATGACTTACAAGGCAGCTGTAGATCT
TAGCCACTTTTTAAAAGAAAAGGGGGGACTGGAAGGGCTAATTCACTCCCAACGAAGACAAGATCTGCTT
TTTGCTTGTACTGGGTCTCTCTGGTTAGACCAGATCTGAGCCTGGGAGCTCTCTGGCTAACTAGGGAACC
CACTGCTTAAGCCTCAATAAAGCTTGCCTTGAGTGCTTCAAGTAGTGTGTGCCCGTCTGTTGTGTGACTC
TGGTAACTAGAGATCCCTCAGACCCTTTTAGTCAGTGTGGAAAATCTCTAGCAGCATCTAGAATTAATTC
CGTGTATTCTATAGTGTCACCTAAATCGTATGTGTATGATACATAAGGTTATGTATTAATTGTAGCCGCG
TTCTAACGACAATATGTACAAGCCTAATTGTGTAGCATCTGGCTTACTGAAGCAGACCCTATCATCTCTC
TCGTAAACTGCCGTCAGAGTCGGTTTGGTTGGACGAACCTTCTGAGTTTCTGGTAACGCCGTCCCGCACC
CGGAAATGGTCAGCGAACCAATCAGCAGGGTCATCGCTAGCCAGATCCTCTACGCCGGACGCATCGTGGC
CGGCATCACCGGCGCCACAGGTGCGGTTGCTGGCGCCTATATCGCCGACATCACCGATGGGGAAGATCGG
GCTCGCCACTTCGGGCTCATGAGCGCTTGTTTCGGCGTGGGTATGGTGGCAGGCCCCGTGGCCGGGGGAC
TGTTGGGCGCCATCTCCTTGCATGCACCATTCCTTGCGGCGGCGGTGCTCAACGGCCTCAACCTACTACT
GGGCTGCTTCCTAATGCAGGAGTCGCATAAGGGAGAGCGTCGAATGGTGCACTCTCAGTACAATCTGCTC
TGATGCCGCATAGTTAAGCCAGCCCCGACACCCGCCAACACCCGCTGACGCGCCCTGACGGGCTTGTCTG
CTCCCGGCATCCGCTTACAGACAAGCTGTGACCGTCTCCGGGAGCTGCATGTGTCAGAGGTTTTCACCGT
CATCACCGAAACGCGCGAGACGAAAGGGCCTCGTGATACGCCTATTTTTATAGGTTAATGTCATGATAAT
AATGGTTTCTTAGACGTCAGGTGGCACTTTTCGGGGAAATGTGCGCGGAACCCCTATTTGTTTATTTTTC
TAAATACATTCAAATATGTATCCGCTCATGAGACAATAACCCTGATAAATGCTTCAATAATATTGAAAAA
GGAAGAGTATGAGTATTCAACATTTCCGTGTCGCCCTTATTCCCTTTTTTGCGGCATTTTGCCTTCCTGT
TTTTGCTCACCCAGAAACGCTGGTGAAAGTAAAAGATGCTGAAGATCAGTTGGGTGCACGAGTGGGTTAC
ATCGAACTGGATCTCAACAGCGGTAAGATCCTTGAGAGTTTTCGCCCCGAAGAACGTTTTCCAATGATGA
GCACTTTTAAAGTTCTGCTATGTGGCGCGGTATTATCCCGTATTGACGCCGGGCAAGAGCAACTCGGTCG
CCGCATACACTATTCTCAGAATGACTTGGTTGAGTACTCACCAGTCACAGAAAAGCATCTTACGGATGGC
ATGACAGTAAGAGAATTATGCAGTGCTGCCATAACCATGAGTGATAACACTGCGGCCAACTTACTTCTGA
CAACGATCGGAGGACCGAAGGAGCTAACCGCTTTTTTGCACAACATGGGGGATCATGTAACTCGCCTTGA
TCGTTGGGAACCGGAGCTGAATGAAGCCATACCAAACGACGAGCGTGACACCACGATGCCTGTAGCAATG
GCAACAACGTTGCGCAAACTATTAACTGGCGAACTACTTACTCTAGCTTCCCGGCAACAATTAATAGACT
GGATGGAGGCGGATAAAGTTGCAGGACCACTTCTGCGCTCGGCCCTTCCGGCTGGCTGGTTTATTGCTGA
TAAATCTGGAGCCGGTGAGCGTGGGTCTCGCGGTATCATTGCAGCACTGGGGCCAGATGGTAAGCCCTCC
CGTATCGTAGTTATCTACACGACGGGGAGTCAGGCAACTATGGATGAACGAAATAGACAGATCGCTGAGA
TAGGTGCCTCACTGATTAAGCATTGGTAACTGTCAGACCAAGTTTACTCATATATACTTTAGATTGATTT
AAAACTTCATTTTTAATTTAAAAGGATCTAGGTGAAGATCCTTTTTGATAATCTCATGACCAAAATCCCT
TAACGTGAGTTTTCGTTCCACTGAGCGTCAGACCCCGTAGAAAAGATCAAAGGATCTTCTTGAGATCCTT
TTTTTCTGCGCGTAATCTGCTGCTTGCAAACAAAAAAACCACCGCTACCAGCGGTGGTTTGTTTGCCGGA
TCAAGAGCTACCAACTCTTTTTCCGAAGGTAACTGGCTTCAGCAGAGCGCAGATACCAAATACTGTCTTT
CTAGTGTAGCCGTAGTTAGGCCACCACTTCAAGAACTCTGTAGCACCGCCTACATACCTCGCTCTGCTAA
TCCTGTTACCAGTGGCTGCTGCCAGTGGCGATAAGTCGTGTCTTACCGGGTTGGACTCAAGACGATAGTT
ACCGGATAAGGCGCAGCGGTCGGGCTGAACGGGGGGTTCGTGCACACAGCCCAGCTTGGAGCGAACGACC
TACACCGAACTGAGATACCTACAGCGTGAGCTATGAGAAAGCGCCACGCTTCCCGAAGGGAGAAAGGCGG
ACAGGTATCCGGTAAGCGGCAGGGTCGGAACAGGAGAGCGCACGAGGGAGCTTCCAGGGGGAAACGCCTG
GTATCTTTATAGTCCTGTCGGGTTTCGCCACCTCTGACTTGAGCGTCGATTTTTGTGATGCTCGTCAGGG
GGGCGGAGCCTATGGAAAAACGCCAGCAACGCGGCCTTTTTACGGTTCCTGGCCTTTTGCTGGCCTTTTG
CTCACATGTTCTTTCCTGCGTTATCCCCTGATTCTGTGGATAACCGTATTACCGCCTTTGAGTGAGCTGA
TACCGCTCGCCGCAGCCGAACGACCGAGCGCAGCGAGTCAGTGAGCGAGGAAGCGGAAGAGCGCCCAATA
CGCAAACCGCCTCTCCCCGCGCGTTGGCCGATTCATTAATGCAGCTGTGGAATGTGTGTCAGTTAGGGTG
TGGAAAGTCCCCAGGCTCCCCAGCAGGCAGAAGTATGCAAAGCATGCATCTCAATTAGTCAGCAACCAGG
TGTGGAAAGTCCCCAGGCTCCCCAGCAGGCAGAAGTATGCAAAGCATGCATCTCAATTAGTCAGCAACCA
TAGTCCCGCCCCTAACTCCGCCCATCCCGCCCCTAACTCCGCCCAGTTCCGCCCATTCTCCGCCCCATGG
CTGACTAATTTTTTTTATTTATGCAGAGGCCGAGGCCGCCTCGGCCTCTGAGCTATTCCAGAAGTAGTGA
GGAGGCTTTTTTGGAGGCCTAGGCTTTTGCAAAAAGCTTGGACACAAGACAGGCTTGCGAGATATGTTTG
AGAATACCACTTTATCCCGCGTCAGGGAGAGGCAGTGCGTAAAAAGACGCGGACTCATGTGAAATACTGG
TTTTTAGTGCGCCAGATCTCTATAATCTCGCGCAACCTATTTTCCCCTCGAACACTTTTTAAGCCGTAGA
TAAACAGGCTGGGACACTTCACATGAGCGAAAAATACATCGTCACCTGGGACATGTTGCAGATCCATGCA
CGTAAACTCGCAAGCCGACTGATGCCTTCTGAACAATGGAAAGGCATTATTGCCGTAAGCCGTGGCGGTC
TGTACCGGGTGCGTTACTGGCGCGTGAACTGGGTATTCGTCATGTCGATACCGTTTGTATTTCCAGCTAC
GATCACGACAACCAGCGCGAGCTTAAAGTGCTGAAACGCGCAGAAGGCGATGGCGAAGGCTTCATCGTTA
TTGATGACCTGGTGGATACCGGTGGTACTGCGGTTGCGATTCGTGAAATGTATCCAAAAGCGCACTTTGT
CACCATCTTCGCAAAACCGGCTGGTCGTCCGCTGGTTGATGACTATGTTGTTGATATCCCGCAAGATACC
TGGATTGAACAGCCGTGGGATATGGGCGTCGTATTCGTCCCGCCAATCTCCGGTCGCTAATCTTTTCAAC
GCCTGGCACTGCCGGGCGTTGTTCTTTTTAACTTCAGGCGGGTTACAATAGTTTCCAGTAAGTATTCTGG
AGGCTGCATCCATGACACAGGCAAACCTGAGCGAAACCCTGTTCAAACCCCGCTTTAAACATCCTGAAAC
CTCGACGCTAGTCCGCCGCTTTAATCACGGCGCACAACCGCCTGTGCAGTCGGCCCTTGATGGTAAAACC
ATCCCTCACTGGTATCGCATGATTAACCGTCTGATGTGGATCTGGCGCGGCATTGACCCACGCGAAATCC
TCGACGTCCAGGCACGTATTGTGATGAGCGATGCCGAACGTACCGACGATGATTTATACGATACGGTGAT
TGGCTACCGTGGCGGCAACTGGATTTATGAGTGGGCCCCGGATCTTTGTGAAGGAACCTTACTTCTGTGG
TGTGACATAATTGGACAAACTACCTACAGAGATTTAAAGCTCTAAGGTAAATATAAAATTTTTAAGTGTA
TAATGTGTTAAACTACTGATTCTAATTGTTTGTGTATTTTAGATTCCAACCTATGGAACTGATGAATGGG
AGCAGTGGTGGAATGCCTTTAATGAGGAAAACCTGTTTTGCTCAGAAGAAATGCCATCTAGTGATGATGA
GGCTACTGCTGACTCTCAACATTCTACTCCTCCAAAAAAGAAGAGAAAGGTAGAAGACCCCAAGGACTTT
CCTTCAGAATTGCTAAGTTTTTTGAGTCATGCTGTGTTTAGTAATAGAACTCTTGCTTGCTTTGCTATTT
ACACCACAAAGGAAAAAGCTGCACTGCTATACAAGAAAATTATGGAAAAATATTCTGTAACCTTTATAAG
TAGGCATAACAGTTATAATCATAACATACTGTTTTTTCTTACTCCACACAGGCATAGAGTGTCTGCTATT
AATAACTATGCTCAAAAATTGTGTACCTTTAGCTTTTTAATTTGTAAAGGGGTTAATAAGGAATATTTGA
TGTATAGTGCCTTGACTAGAGATCATAATCAGCCATACCACATTTGTAGAGGTTTTACTTGCTTTAAAAA
ACCTCCCACACCTCCCCCTGAACCTGAAACATAAAATGAATGCAATTGTTGTTGTTAACTTGTTTATTGC
AGCTTATAATGGTTACAAATAAAGCAATAGCATCACAAATTTCACAAATAAAGCATTTTTTTCACTGCAT
TCTAGTTGTGGTTTGTCCAAACTCATCAATGTATCTTATCATGTCTGGATCAACTGGATAACTCAAGCTA
ACCAAAATCATCCCAAACTTCCCACCCCATACCCTATTACCACTGCCAATTACCTAGTGGTTTCATTTAC
TCTAAACCTGTGATTCCTCTGAATTATTTTCATTTTAAAGAAATTGTATTTGTTAAATATGTACTACAAA
CTTAGTAG
