Features (pLannotate 1.2.2; 33 found; start..end, strand, type, name):
      3..329     +  CDS            nef (fragment): NEF_HV1BR - Experimental evidence at protein level: Swiss-Prot protein existence level 1. Extracellular Nef protein targets CD4(+) T-lymphocytes for apoptosis by interacting with CXCR4 surface receptors (PubMed:14990729). From Human immunodeficiency virus type 1 group M subtype B (isolate BRU/LAI) (HIV-1).
    377..634     +  LTR            5' LTR (truncated): truncated 5' long terminal repeat (LTR) from HIV-1
    681..806     +  misc_feature   HIV-1 Ψ: packaging signal of human immunodeficiency virus type 1
    790..1128    +  CDS            HIV-1 gag (fragment): gag protein from human immunodeficiency virus 1; gag
   1303..1536    +  misc_feature   RRE: The Rev response element (RRE) of HIV-1 allows for Rev-dependent mRNA export from the nucleus to the cytoplasm.
   1913..2013    +  CDS            Rev (fragment): human immunodeficiency virus 1 (HIV-1) Rev protein; rev; enhances nuclear export of unspliced and incompletely spliced viral mRNAs
   2050..2167    +  misc_feature   cPPT/CTS: central polypurine tract and central termination sequence of HIV-1
   2204..2227    -  misc_feature   MCS (fragment): pBluescript multiple cloning site
   2255..2702    +  promoter       hSyn promoter: human synapsin I promoter; confers neuron-specific expression (Kügler et al., 2003)
   2724..3440    +  CDS            EGFP: EGFP is a basic (constitutively fluorescent) green fluorescent protein published in 1996, derived from Aequorea victoria. It is reported to be a rapidly-maturing weak dimer with moderate acid sensitivity.
   3904..3934    +  misc_feature   MCS (fragment): pUC18/19 multiple cloning site
   3935..3953    +  misc_feature   MCS (fragment): pBluescript multiple cloning site
   3953..4541    +  misc_feature   WPRE: woodchuck hepatitis virus posttranscriptional regulatory element
   4542..4564    +  misc_feature   MCS (fragment): pBluescript multiple cloning site
   4581..4649    +  CDS            nef (fragment): NEF_HV1Z2 - Experimental evidence at protein level: Swiss-Prot protein existence level 1. Extracellular Nef protein targets CD4(+) T-lymphocytes for apoptosis by interacting with CXCR4 surface receptors. From Human immunodeficiency virus type 1 group M subtype D (isolate Z2/CDC-Z34) (HIV-1).
   4651..4884    +  LTR            3' LTR (ΔU3): self-inactivating 3' long terminal repeat (LTR) from HIV-1
   4909..4927    -  promoter       SP6 promoter: promoter for bacteriophage SP6 RNA polymerase
   5155..5434    +  CDS            TcR (fragment): tetracycline efflux protein; tet; confers resistance to tetracycline
   5435..5483    -  misc_feature   bom (fragment): basis of mobility region from pBR322
   5585..5620    -  CDS            rop (fragment): Rop protein, which maintains plasmids at low copy number; rop
   5715..5819    +  promoter       AmpR promoter: bla
   5820..6680    +  CDS            AmpR: β-lactamase; bla; confers resistance to ampicillin, carbenicillin, and related antibiotics
   6851..7439    +  rep_origin     ori: high-copy-number ColE1/pMB1/pBR322/pUC origin of replication
   7622..7678    +  CDS            lacI (fragment): lac repressor; lacI; The lac repressor binds to the lac operator to inhibit transcription in E. coli. This inhibition can be relieved by adding lactose or isopropyl-β-D-thiogalactopyranoside (IPTG).
   7685..8014    +  promoter       SV40 promoter: SV40 enhancer and early promoter
   8214..8333    +  CDS            gpt (fragment): XGPT_ECOLI - Also known as gpp, gxu. Experimental evidence at protein level: Swiss-Prot protein existence level 1. Purine salvage pathway enzyme that catalyzes the transfer of the ribosyl-5-phosphate group from 5-phospho-alpha-D-ribose 1- diphosphate (PRPP) to the N9 position of the 6-oxopurines guanine and xanthine to form the corresponding ribonucleotides GMP (guanosine 5'- monophosphate) and XMP (xanthosine 5'-monophosphate), with the release of PPi. To a lesser extent, also acts on hypoxanthine (PubMed:9100006, PubMed:3886014). Does not ribophosphorylate adenine (PubMed:3886014). From Esch
   8333..8668    +  CDS            gpt (fragment): XGPT_ECOLI - Also known as gpp, gxu. Experimental evidence at protein level: Swiss-Prot protein existence level 1. Purine salvage pathway enzyme that catalyzes the transfer of the ribosyl-5-phosphate group from 5-phospho-alpha-D-ribose 1- diphosphate (PRPP) to the N9 position of the 6-oxopurines guanine and xanthine to form the corresponding ribonucleotides GMP (guanosine 5'- monophosphate) and XMP (xanthosine 5'-monophosphate), with the release of PPi. To a lesser extent, also acts on hypoxanthine (PubMed:9100006, PubMed:3886014). Does not ribophosphorylate adenine (PubMed:3886014). From Esch
   8763..9068    +  CDS            frsA (fragment): FRSA_ECOLI - Also known as yafA. Experimental evidence at protein level: Swiss-Prot protein existence level 1. Catalyzes the hydrolysis of esters (PubMed:15808744). Displays esterase activity toward pNP-butyrate (PubMed:15808744). May stimulate mixed-acid fermentation by acting as a fermentation/respiration switch that down-regulates respiration and up- regulates fermentation rates (PubMed:15169777). From Escherichia coli (strain K12).
   9072..9146    +  CDS            small t antigen (fragment): SV40 (simian virus 40) small t antigen
   9148..9213    +  intron         small t intron: SV40 (simian virus 40) small t antigen intron
   9343..9363    +  CDS            SV40 NLS: nuclear localization signal of SV40 (simian virus 40) large T antigen
   9682..9765    +  CDS            large T antigen (fragment): large T antigen from SV40 (simian virus 40)
   9788..9922    +  polyA_signal   SV40 poly(A) signal: SV40 polyadenylation signal
>Addgene plasmid #114212 | pHR-hSyn-EGFP-8X2C (LV GABA mAGNET) | addgene full sequence | sequence record 223406 | Addgene NGS Result
TGGAAGGGCTAATTCACTCCCAAAGAAGACAAGATATCCTTGATCTGTGGATCTACCACACACAAGGCTA
CTTCCCTGATTAGCAGAACTACACACCAGGGCCAGGGGTCAGATATCCACTGACCTTTGGATGGTGCTAC
AAGCTAGTACCAGTTGAGCCAGATAAGGTAGAAGAGGCCAATAAAGGAGAGAACACCAGCTTGTTACACC
CTGTGAGCCTGCATGGGATGGATGACCCGGAGAGAGAAGTGTTAGAGTGGAGGTTTGACAGCCGCCTAGC
ATTTCATCACGTGGCCCGAGAGCTGCATCCGGAGTACTTCAAGAACTGCTGATATCGAGCTTGCTACAAG
GGACTTTCCGCTGGGGACTTTCCAGGGAGGCGTGGCCTGGGCGGGACTGGGGAGTGGCGAGCCCTCAGAT
CCTGCATATAAGCAGCTGCTTTTTGCCTGTACTGGGTCTCTCTGGTTAGACCAGATCTGAGCCTGGGAGC
TCTCTGGCTAACTAGGGAACCCACTGCTTAAGCCTCAATAAAGCTTGCCTTGAGTGCTTCAAGTAGTGTG
TGCCCGTCTGTTGTGTGACTCTGGTAACTAGAGATCCCTCAGACCCTTTTAGTCAGTGTGGAAAATCTCT
AGCAGTGGCGCCCGAACAGGGACTTGAAAGCGAAAGGGAAACCAGAGGAGCTCTCTCGACGCAGGACTCG
GCTTGCTGAAGCGCGCACGGCAAGAGGCGAGGGGCGGCGACTGGTGAGTACGCCAAAAATTTTGACTAGC
GGAGGCTAGAAGGAGAGAGATGGGTGCGAGAGCGTCAGTATTAAGCGGGGGAGAATTAGATCGCGATGGG
AAAAAATTCGGTTAAGGCCAGGGGGAAAGAAAAAATATAAATTAAAACATATAGTATGGGCAAGCAGGGA
GCTAGAACGATTCGCAGTTAATCCTGGCCTGTTAGAAACATCAGAAGGCTGTAGACAAATACTGGGACAG
CTACAACCATCCCTTCAGACAGGATCAGAAGAACTTAGATCATTATATAATACAGTAGCAACCCTCTATT
GTGTGCATCAAAGGATAGAGATAAAAGACACCAAGGAAGCTTTAGACAAGATAGAGGAAGAGCAAAACAA
AAGTAAGACCACCGCACAGCAAGCGGCCGGCCGCTGATCTTCAGACCTGGAGGAGGAGATATGAGGGACA
ATTGGAGAAGTGAATTATATAAATATAAAGTAGTAAAAATTGAACCATTAGGAGTAGCACCCACCAAGGC
AAAGAGAAGAGTGGTGCAGAGAGAAAAAAGAGCAGTGGGAATAGGAGCTTTGTTCCTTGGGTTCTTGGGA
GCAGCAGGAAGCACTATGGGCGCAGCGTCAATGACGCTGACGGTACAGGCCAGACAATTATTGTCTGGTA
TAGTGCAGCAGCAGAACAATTTGCTGAGGGCTATTGAGGCGCAACAGCATCTGTTGCAACTCACAGTCTG
GGGCATCAAGCAGCTCCAGGCAAGAATCCTGGCTGTGGAAAGATACCTAAAGGATCAACAGCTCCTGGGG
ATTTGGGGTTGCTCTGGAAAACTCATTTGCACCACTGCTGTGCCTTGGAATGCTAGTTGGAGTAATAAAT
CTCTGGAACAGATTTGGAATCACACGACCTGGATGGAGTGGGACAGAGAAATTAACAATTACACAAGCTT
AATACACTCCTTAATTGAAGAATCGCAAAACCAGCAAGAAAAGAATGAACAAGAATTATTGGAATTAGAT
AAATGGGCAAGTTTGTGGAATTGGTTTAACATAACAAATTGGCTGTGGTATATAAAATTATTCATAATGA
TAGTAGGAGGCTTGGTAGGTTTAAGAATAGTTTTTGCTGTACTTTCTATAGTGAATAGAGTTAGGCAGGG
ATATTCACCATTATCGTTTCAGACCCACCTCCCAACCCCGAGGGGACCCGACAGGCCCGAAGGAATAGAA
GAAGAAGGTGGAGAGAGAGACAGAGACAGATCCATTCGATTAGTGAACGGATCTCGACGGTATCGCCAAA
TGGCAGTATTCATCCACAATTTTAAAAGAAAAGGGGGGATTGGGGGGTACAGTGCAGGGGAAAGAATAGT
AGACATAATAGCAACAGACATACAAACTAAAGAATTACAAAAACAAATTACAAAAATTCAAAATTTTCGG
GTTTATTACAGGGACAGCAGAGATCCAGTTTGGATCGATAAGCTTGATATCGAATTCTCTAGACTGCAGA
GGGCCCTGCGTATGAGTGCAAGTGGGTTTTAGGACCAGGATGAGGCGGGGTGGGGGTGCCTACCTGACGA
CCGACCCCGACCCACTGGACAAGCACCCAACCCCCATTCCCCAAATTGCGCATCCCCTATCAGAGAGGGG
GAGGGGAAACAGGATGCGGCGAGGCGCGTGCGCACTGCCAGCTTCAGCACCGCGGACAGTGCCTTCGCCC
CCGCCTGGCGGCGCGCGCCACCGCCGCCTCAGCACTGAAGGCGCGCTGACGTCACTCGCCGGTCCCCCGC
AAACTCCCCTTCCCGGCCACCTTGGTCGCGTCCGCGCCGCCGCCGGCCCAGCCGGACCGCACCACGCGAG
GCGCGAGATAGGGGGGCACGGGCGCGACCATCTGCGCTGCGGCGCCGGCGACTCAGCGCTGCCTCAGTCT
GCGGTGGGCAGCGGAGGAGTCGTGTCGTGCCTGAGAGCGCAGTCGAGAGGATCCGCCGCCACCATGGTGA
GCAAGGGCGAGGAGCTGTTCACCGGGGTGGTGCCCATCCTGGTCGAGCTGGACGGCGACGTAAACGGCCA
CAAGTTCAGCGTGTCCGGCGAGGGCGAGGGCGATGCCACCTACGGCAAGCTGACCCTGAAGTTCATTTGC
ACCACCGGCAAGCTGCCCGTGCCCTGGCCCACCCTCGTGACCACCCTGACCTACGGCGTGCAGTGCTTCA
GCCGCTACCCCGACCACATGAAGCAGCACGACTTCTTCAAGTCCGCCATGCCCGAAGGCTACGTCCAGGA
GCGCACCATCTTCTTCAAGGACGACGGCAACTACAAGACCCGCGCCGAGGTGAAGTTCGAGGGCGACACC
CTGGTGAACCGCATCGAGCTGAAGGGCATCGACTTCAAGGAGGACGGCAACATCCTGGGGCACAAGCTGG
AGTACAACTACAACAGCCACAACGTCTATATCATGGCCGACAAGCAGAAGAACGGCATCAAGGTGAACTT
CAAGATCCGCCACAACATCGAGGACGGCAGCGTGCAGCTCGCCGACCACTACCAGCAGAACACCCCCATC
GGCGACGGCCCCGTGCTGCTGCCCGACAACCACTACCTGAGCACCCAGTCCGCCCTGAGCAAAGACCCCA
ACGAGAAGCGCGATCACATGGTCCTGCTGGAGTTCGTGACCGCCGCCGGGATCACTCTCGGCATGGACGA
GCTGTACAAGTAAACTAGTGCGGCCTTAAAGAGACCGGTTCACTGTGACAGTAAAAGAGACCGGTTCACT
GTGAGAATGAAAGAGACCGGTTCACTGTGATCGGAAAAGAGACCGGTTCACTGTGAGCGGCCTTAAAGAG
ACCGGTTCACTGTGACAGTAAAAGAGACCGGTTCACTGTGAGAATGAAAGAGACCGGTTCACTGTGATCG
GAAAAGAGACCGGTTCACTGTGAGCGGCCTTGAAACCCAGCAGACAATGTAGCTCAGTAGAAACCCAGCA
GACAATGTAGCTGAATGGAAACCCAGCAGACAATGTAGCTTCGGAGAAACCCAGCAGACAATGTAGCTGC
GGCCTTGAAACCCAGCAGACAATGTAGCTCAGTAGAAACCCAGCAGACAATGTAGCTGAATGGAAACCCA
GCAGACAATGTAGCTTCGGAGAAACCCAGCAGACAATGTAGCTGCGGCCGCGACTCTAGAGTCGACCTGC
AGGCATGCAAGCTTGATATCAAGCTTATCGATAATCAACCTCTGGATTACAAAATTTGTGAAAGATTGAC
TGGTATTCTTAACTATGTTGCTCCTTTTACGCTATGTGGATACGCTGCTTTAATGCCTTTGTATCATGCT
ATTGCTTCCCGTATGGCTTTCATTTTCTCCTCCTTGTATAAATCCTGGTTGCTGTCTCTTTATGAGGAGT
TGTGGCCCGTTGTCAGGCAACGTGGCGTGGTGTGCACTGTGTTTGCTGACGCAACCCCCACTGGTTGGGG
CATTGCCACCACCTGTCAGCTCCTTTCCGGGACTTTCGCTTTCCCCCTCCCTATTGCCACGGCGGAACTC
ATCGCCGCCTGCCTTGCCCGCTGCTGGACAGGGGCTCGGCTGTTGGGCACTGACAATTCCGTGGTGTTGT
CGGGGAAATCATCGTCCTTTCCTTGGCTGCTCGCCTGTGTTGCCACCTGGATTCTGCGCGGGACGTCCTT
CTGCTACGTCCCTTCGGCCCTCAATCCAGCGGACCTTCCTTCCCGCGGCCTGCTGCCGGCTCTGCGGCCT
CTTCCGCGTCTTCGCCTTCGCCCTCAGACGAGTCGGATCTCCCTTTGGGCCGCCTCCCCGCATCGATACC
GTCGACCTCGAGGGAATTAATTCGAGCTCGGTACCTTTAAGACCAATGACTTACAAGGCAGCTGTAGATC
TTAGCCACTTTTTAAAAGAAAAGGGGGGACTGGAAGGGCTAATTCACTCCCAACGAAGACAAGATCTGCT
TTTTGCTTGTACTGGGTCTCTCTGGTTAGACCAGATCTGAGCCTGGGAGCTCTCTGGCTAACTAGGGAAC
CCACTGCTTAAGCCTCAATAAAGCTTGCCTTGAGTGCTTCAAGTAGTGTGTGCCCGTCTGTTGTGTGACT
CTGGTAACTAGAGATCCCTCAGACCCTTTTAGTCAGTGTGGAAAATCTCTAGCAGCATCTAGAATTAATT
CCGTGTATTCTATAGTGTCACCTAAATCGTATGTGTATGATACATAAGGTTATGTATTAATTGTAGCCGC
GTTCTAACGACAATATGTACAAGCCTAATTGTGTAGCATCTGGCTTACTGAAGCAGACCCTATCATCTCT
CTCGTAAACTGCCGTCAGAGTCGGTTTGGTTGGACGAACCTTCTGAGTTTCTGGTAACGCCGTCCCGCAC
CCGGAAATGGTCAGCGAACCAATCAGCAGGGTCATCGCTAGCCAGATCCTCTACGCCGGACGCATCGTGG
CCGGCATCACCGGCGCCACAGGTGCGGTTGCTGGCGCCTATATCGCCGACATCACCGATGGGGAAGATCG
GGCTCGCCACTTCGGGCTCATGAGCGCTTGTTTCGGCGTGGGTATGGTGGCAGGCCCCGTGGCCGGGGGA
CTGTTGGGCGCCATCTCCTTGCATGCACCATTCCTTGCGGCGGCGGTGCTCAACGGCCTCAACCTACTAC
TGGGCTGCTTCCTAATGCAGGAGTCGCATAAGGGAGAGCGTCGAATGGTGCACTCTCAGTACAATCTGCT
CTGATGCCGCATAGTTAAGCCAGCCCCGACACCCGCCAACACCCGCTGACGCGCCCTGACGGGCTTGTCT
GCTCCCGGCATCCGCTTACAGACAAGCTGTGACCGTCTCCGGGAGCTGCATGTGTCAGAGGTTTTCACCG
TCATCACCGAAACGCGCGAGACGAAAGGGCCTCGTGATACGCCTATTTTTATAGGTTAATGTCATGATAA
TAATGGTTTCTTAGACGTCAGGTGGCACTTTTCGGGGAAATGTGCGCGGAACCCCTATTTGTTTATTTTT
CTAAATACATTCAAATATGTATCCGCTCATGAGACAATAACCCTGATAAATGCTTCAATAATATTGAAAA
AGGAAGAGTATGAGTATTCAACATTTCCGTGTCGCCCTTATTCCCTTTTTTGCGGCATTTTGCCTTCCTG
TTTTTGCTCACCCAGAAACGCTGGTGAAAGTAAAAGATGCTGAAGATCAGTTGGGTGCACGAGTGGGTTA
CATCGAACTGGATCTCAACAGCGGTAAGATCCTTGAGAGTTTTCGCCCCGAAGAACGTTTTCCAATGATG
AGCACTTTTAAAGTTCTGCTATGTGGCGCGGTATTATCCCGTATTGACGCCGGGCAAGAGCAACTCGGTC
GCCGCATACACTATTCTCAGAATGACTTGGTTGAGTACTCACCAGTCACAGAAAAGCATCTTACGGATGG
CATGACAGTAAGAGAATTATGCAGTGCTGCCATAACCATGAGTGATAACACTGCGGCCAACTTACTTCTG
ACAACGATCGGAGGACCGAAGGAGCTAACCGCTTTTTTGCACAACATGGGGGATCATGTAACTCGCCTTG
ATCGTTGGGAACCGGAGCTGAATGAAGCCATACCAAACGACGAGCGTGACACCACGATGCCTGTAGCAAT
GGCAACAACGTTGCGCAAACTATTAACTGGCGAACTACTTACTCTAGCTTCCCGGCAACAATTAATAGAC
TGGATGGAGGCGGATAAAGTTGCAGGACCACTTCTGCGCTCGGCCCTTCCGGCTGGCTGGTTTATTGCTG
ATAAATCTGGAGCCGGTGAGCGTGGGTCTCGCGGTATCATTGCAGCACTGGGGCCAGATGGTAAGCCCTC
CCGTATCGTAGTTATCTACACGACGGGGAGTCAGGCAACTATGGATGAACGAAATAGACAGATCGCTGAG
ATAGGTGCCTCACTGATTAAGCATTGGTAACTGTCAGACCAAGTTTACTCATATATACTTTAGATTGATT
TAAAACTTCATTTTTAATTTAAAAGGATCTAGGTGAAGATCCTTTTTGATAATCTCATGACCAAAATCCC
TTAACGTGAGTTTTCGTTCCACTGAGCGTCAGACCCCGTAGAAAAGATCAAAGGATCTTCTTGAGATCCT
TTTTTTCTGCGCGTAATCTGCTGCTTGCAAACAAAAAAACCACCGCTACCAGCGGTGGTTTGTTTGCCGG
ATCAAGAGCTACCAACTCTTTTTCCGAAGGTAACTGGCTTCAGCAGAGCGCAGATACCAAATACTGTTCT
TCTAGTGTAGCCGTAGTTAGGCCACCACTTCAAGAACTCTGTAGCACCGCCTACATACCTCGCTCTGCTA
ATCCTGTTACCAGTGGCTGCTGCCAGTGGCGATAAGTCGTGTCTTACCGGGTTGGACTCAAGACGATAGT
TACCGGATAAGGCGCAGCGGTCGGGCTGAACGGGGGGTTCGTGCACACAGCCCAGCTTGGAGCGAACGAC
CTACACCGAACTGAGATACCTACAGCGTGAGCTATGAGAAAGCGCCACGCTTCCCGAAGGGAGAAAGGCG
GACAGGTATCCGGTAAGCGGCAGGGTCGGAACAGGAGAGCGCACGAGGGAGCTTCCAGGGGGAAACGCCT
GGTATCTTTATAGTCCTGTCGGGTTTCGCCACCTCTGACTTGAGCGTCGATTTTTGTGATGCTCGTCAGG
GGGGCGGAGCCTATGGAAAAACGCCAGCAACGCGGCCTTTTTACGGTTCCTGGCCTTTTGCTGGCCTTTT
GCTCACATGTTCTTTCCTGCGTTATCCCCTGATTCTGTGGATAACCGTATTACCGCCTTTGAGTGAGCTG
ATACCGCTCGCCGCAGCCGAACGACCGAGCGCAGCGAGTCAGTGAGCGAGGAAGCGGAAGAGCGCCCAAT
ACGCAAACCGCCTCTCCCCGCGCGTTGGCCGATTCATTAATGCAGCTGTGGAATGTGTGTCAGTTAGGGT
GTGGAAAGTCCCCAGGCTCCCCAGCAGGCAGAAGTATGCAAAGCATGCATCTCAATTAGTCAGCAACCAG
GTGTGGAAAGTCCCCAGGCTCCCCAGCAGGCAGAAGTATGCAAAGCATGCATCTCAATTAGTCAGCAACC
ATAGTCCCGCCCCTAACTCCGCCCATCCCGCCCCTAACTCCGCCCAGTTCCGCCCATTCTCCGCCCCATG
GCTGACTAATTTTTTTTATTTATGCAGAGGCCGAGGCCGCCTCGGCCTCTGAGCTATTCCAGAAGTAGTG
AGGAGGCTTTTTTGGAGGCCTAGGCTTTTGCAAAAAGCTTGGACACAAGACAGGCTTGCGAGATATGTTT
GAGAATACCACTTTATCCCGCGTCAGGGAGAGGCAGTGCGTAAAAAGACGCGGACTCATGTGAAATACTG
GTTTTTAGTGCGCCAGATCTCTATAATCTCGCGCAACCTATTTTCCCCTCGAACACTTTTTAAGCCGTAG
ATAAACAGGCTGGGACACTTCACATGAGCGAAAAATACATCGTCACCTGGGACATGTTGCAGATCCATGC
ACGTAAACTCGCAAGCCGACTGATGCCTTCTGAACAATGGAAAGGCATTATTGCCGTAAGCCGTGGCGGT
CTGTACCGGGTGCGTTACTGGCGCGTGAACTGGGTATTCGTCATGTCGATACCGTTTGTATTTCCAGCTA
CGATCACGACAACCAGCGCGAGCTTAAAGTGCTGAAACGCGCAGAAGGCGATGGCGAAGGCTTCATCGTT
ATTGATGACCTGGTGGATACCGGTGGTACTGCGGTTGCGATTCGTGAAATGTATCCAAAAGCGCACTTTG
TCACCATCTTCGCAAAACCGGCTGGTCGTCCGCTGGTTGATGACTATGTTGTTGATATCCCGCAAGATAC
CTGGATTGAACAGCCGTGGGATATGGGCGTCGTATTCGTCCCGCCAATCTCCGGTCGCTAATCTTTTCAA
CGCCTGGCACTGCCGGGCGTTGTTCTTTTTAACTTCAGGCGGGTTACAATAGTTTCCAGTAAGTATTCTG
GAGGCTGCATCCATGACACAGGCAAACCTGAGCGAAACCCTGTTCAAACCCCGCTTTAAACATCCTGAAA
CCTCGACGCTAGTCCGCCGCTTTAATCACGGCGCACAACCGCCTGTGCAGTCGGCCCTTGATGGTAAAAC
CATCCCTCACTGGTATCGCATGATTAACCGTCTGATGTGGATCTGGCGCGGCATTGACCCACGCGAAATC
CTCGACGTCCAGGCACGTATTGTGATGAGCGATGCCGAACGTACCGACGATGATTTATACGATACGGTGA
TTGGCTACCGTGGCGGCAACTGGATTTATGAGTGGGCCCCGGATCTTTGTGAAGGAACCTTACTTCTGTG
GTGTGACATAATTGGACAAACTACCTACAGAGATTTAAAGCTCTAAGGTAAATATAAAATTTTTAAGTGT
ATAATGTGTTAAACTACTGATTCTAATTGTTTGTGTATTTTAGATTCCAACCTATGGAACTGATGAATGG
GAGCAGTGGTGGAATGCCTTTAATGAGGAAAACCTGTTTTGCTCAGAAGAAATGCCATCTAGTGATGATG
AGGCTACTGCTGACTCTCAACATTCTACTCCTCCAAAAAAGAAGAGAAAGGTAGAAGACCCCAAGGACTT
TCCTTCAGAATTGCTAAGTTTTTTGAGTCATGCTGTGTTTAGTAATAGAACTCTTGCTTGCTTTGCTATT
TACACCACAAAGGAAAAAGCTGCACTGCTATACAAGAAAATTATGGAAAAATATTCTGTAACCTTTATAA
GTAGGCATAACAGTTATAATCATAACATACTGTTTTTTCTTACTCCACACAGGCATAGAGTGTCTGCTAT
TAATAACTATGCTCAAAAATTGTGTACCTTTAGCTTTTTAATTTGTAAAGGGGTTAATAAGGAATATTTG
ATGTATAGTGCCTTGACTAGAGATCATAATCAGCCATACCACATTTGTAGAGGTTTTACTTGCTTTAAAA
AACCTCCCACACCTCCCCCTGAACCTGAAACATAAAATGAATGCAATTGTTGTTGTTAACTTGTTTATTG
CAGCTTATAATGGTTACAAATAAAGCAATAGCATCACAAATTTCACAAATAAAGCATTTTTTTCACTGCA
TTCTAGTTGTGGTTTGTCCAAACTCATCAATGTATCTTATCATGTCTGGATCAACTGGATAACTCAAGCT
AACCAAAATCATCCCAAACTTCCCACCCCATACCCTATTACCACTGCCAATTACCTGTGGTTTCATTTAC
TCTAAACCTGTGATTCCTCTGAATTATTTTCATTTTAAAGAAATTGTATTTGTTAAATATGTACTACAAA
CTTAGTAG
